Addgene plasmid #146831: pAc5.1B-EGFP-DmGW182-dsRNAres_L
Purpose: Insect Expression of DmGW182-dsRNAres
Depositing lab: Elisa Izaurralde. Depositing organization: Max Planck Institute for Developmental Biology. Publication: Two PABPC1-binding sites in GW182 proteins promote miRNA-mediated gene silencing. Huntzinger E, Braun JE, Heimstädt S, Zekri L, Izaurralde E. EMBO J. 2010 Dec 15;29(24):4146-60. doi: 10.1038/emboj.2010.274 PubMed 21063388.
Backbone
  Vector backbone: Unknown
  Vector type: Insect Expression
Growth in bacteria
  Bacterial resistance: Ampicillin, 100 μg/mL
  Growth temperature: 37°C
  Growth strain: DH5alpha
  Copy number: Low Copy
Gene/Insert
  Gene/Insert name: DmGW182-dsRNAres
  Species: D. melanogaster (fly)
  Mutation: Two non silent mutations V704A and N799S and one silent mutation G2295A compared to the sequence given by NM_166780 varA
  Entrez Gene: gw (a.k.a. Dmel_CG31992, CG11484, CG31992, CG9905, Dmel\CG31992, GQ182, GW, GW182, Gw, Gw182, anon-EST:Posey205, dGW182, gw182)
  Cloning method: Unknown
Terms and licenses: Academic/Nonprofit Terms; Industry Terms: Not Available to Industry
Depositor comments: Plasmids from this collection were made available to the research community and donated after the lab closed. Please note that the sequence provided by the depositing laboratory may be theoretical/predicted or based on Sanger sequencing results. There may be discrepancies between sequencing results obtained by Addgene and the depositor sequence. If an Addgene verified sequence is not available, please contact before placing your order to request that our lab fully sequence the plasmid.
How to cite: pAc5.1B-EGFP-DmGW182-dsRNAres_L was a gift from Elisa Izaurralde (Addgene plasmid # 146831 ; http://n2t.net/addgene:146831 ; RRID:Addgene_146831)
