[The description below was written by a language model from this plasmid's Addgene catalogue record and pLannotate feature annotations shown in this document.]
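Description:
pAc5.1B-EGFP-DmGW182-dsRNAres_L is an insect-cell expression plasmid of about 10.2 kb for producing a GFP-tagged, RNAi-resistant version of the Drosophila melanogaster GW182 protein (gene gw). The catalogue lists the backbone as unknown, although the construct name and the annotated parts point to a pAc5.1-type vector. It is maintained in E. coli through a ColE1/pUC-family origin and selected with ampicillin via the β-lactamase gene and its native promoter. The record calls it low copy, even though the origin annotation describes a high-copy type. Short fragments annotated as tetracycline-resistance and SV40 large T antigen sequence are backbone remnants rather than functional genes, and no marker for selection in insect cells is annotated.

Expression is driven by the constitutive Drosophila actin 5C promoter. It is followed by an EGFP coding sequence and then the gw open reading frame, an arrangement consistent with an N-terminal EGFP fusion. A V5 epitope tag lies downstream of the insert, but the record does not state whether it is in frame or is cut off by a stop codon. An SV40 polyadenylation signal terminates the transcript. Relative to the reference isoform, the insert carries two amino-acid substitutions (V704A and N799S) and one silent change.

The "dsRNAres" label indicates a coding sequence altered so that it escapes a dsRNA directed against endogenous gw, though the specific changes are not described. Such constructs are typically used for complementation in cultured Drosophila cells: the endogenous protein is depleted by RNAi and the resistant, fluorescently tagged copy is supplied. This fits the associated work on GW182 and PABPC1 in miRNA-mediated silencing.
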