Features (pLannotate 1.2.2; 10 found; start..end, strand, type, name):
     56..2568    +  promoter       Ac5 promoter: Drosophila melanogaster actin 5C promoter
   2588..3304    +  CDS            EGFP: EGFP is a basic (constitutively fluorescent) green fluorescent protein published in 1996, derived from Aequorea victoria. It is reported to be a rapidly-maturing weak dimer with moderate acid sensitivity.
   3347..7498    +  CDS            gw: GAWKY_DROME - Also known as GW182 From Drosophila melanogaster (Fruit fly).
   7524..7565    +  CDS            V5 tag: epitope tag from simian virus 5
   7665..7799    -  polyA_signal   SV40 poly(A) signal: SV40 polyadenylation signal
   7822..7906    -  CDS            large T antigen (fragment): large T antigen from SV40 (simian virus 40)
   7907..8377    +  CDS            TcR (fragment): tetracycline efflux protein; tet; confers resistance to tetracycline
   8421..9009    -  rep_origin     ori: high-copy-number ColE1/pMB1/pBR322/pUC origin of replication
   9180..10040   -  CDS            AmpR: β-lactamase; bla; confers resistance to ampicillin, carbenicillin, and related antibiotics
  10041..10145   -  promoter       AmpR promoter: bla
>Addgene plasmid #146831 | pAc5.1B-EGFP-DmGW182-dsRNAres_L | depositor full sequence | sequence record 289278 | Full Sequence
CTTCAAGGAATTAATTCTATATTCTAAAAACACAAATGATACTTCTAAAAAAAATCATGAATGGCATCAA
CTCTGAATCAAATCTTTGCAGATGCACCTACTTCTCATTTCCACTGTCACATCATTTTTCCAGATCTCGC
TGCCTGTTATGTGGCCCACAAACCAAGACACGTTTTATGGCCATTAAAGCTGGCTGATCGTCGCCAAACA
CCAAATACATATCAATATGTACATTCGAGAAAGAAGCGATCAAAGAAGCGTCTTCGGGCGAGTAGGAGAA
TGCGGAGGAGAAGGAGAACGAGCTGATCTAGTATCTCTCCACAATCCAATGCCAACTGACCAACTGGCCA
TATTCGGAGCAATTTGAAGCCAATTTCCATCGCCTGGCGATCGCTCCATTCTTGGCTATATGTTTTTCAC
CGTTCCCGGGGCCATTTTCAAAGACTCGTCGGTAAGATAAGATTGTGTCACTCGCTGTCTCTCTTCATTT
GTCGAAGAATGCTGAGGAATTTCGCGATGACGTCGGCGAGTATTTTGAAGAATGAGAATAATTTGTATTT
ATACGAAAATCAGTTAGTGGAATTTTCTACAAAAACATGTTATCTATAGATAATTTTGTTGCAAAATATG
TTGACTATGACAAAGATTGTATGTATATACCTTTAATGTATTCTCATTTTCTTATGTATTTATAATGGCA
ATGATGATACTGATGATATTTTAAGATGATGCCAGACCACAGGCTGATTTCTGCGTCTTTTGCCGAACGC
AGTGCATGTGCGGTTGTTGTTTTTTGGAATAGTTTCAATTTTCGGACTGTCCGCTTTGATTTCAGTTTCT
TGGCTTATTCAAAAAGCAAAGTAAAGCCAAAAAAGCGAGATGGCAATACCAAATGCGGCAAAACGGTAGT
GGAAGGAAAGGGGTGCGGGGCAGCGGAAGGAAGGGTGGGGCGGGGCGTGGCGGGGTCTGTGGCTGGGCGC
GACGTCACCGACGTTGGAGCCACTCCTTTGACCATGTGTGCGTGTGTGTATTATTCGTGTCTCGCCACTC
GCCGGTTGTTTTTTTCTTTTTATCTCGCTCTCTCTAGCGCCATCTCGTACGCATGCTCAACGCACCGCAT
GTTGCCGTGTCCTTTATGCGTCATTTTGGCTCGAAATAGGCAATTATTTAAACAAAGATTAGTCAACGAA
AACGCTAAAATAAATAAGTCTACAATATGGTTACTTATTGCCATGTGTGTGCAGCCAACGATAGCAACAA
AAGCAACAACACAGTGGCTTTCCCTCTTTCACTTTTTGTTTGCAAGCGCGTGCGAGCAAGACGGCACGAC
CGGCAAACGCAATTACGCTGACAAAGAGCAGACGAAGTTTTGGCCGAAAAACATCAAGGCGCCTGATACG
AATGCATTTGCAATAACAATTGCGATATTTAATATTGTTTATGAAGCTGTTTGACTTCAAAACACACAAA
AAAAAAAATAAAACAAATTATTTGAAAGAGAATTAGGAATCGGACAGCTTATCGTTACGGGCTAACAGCA
CACCGAGACGAAATAGCTTACCTGACGTCACAGCCTCTGGAAGAACTGCCGCCAAGCAGAGAGAGAGAGA
AAAAGAGGGAGAGCAGCTTAGACCGCATGTGCTTGTGTGTGAGGCGTCTCTCTCTTCGTCTCCTGTTTGC
GCAAACGCATAGACTGCACTGAGAAAATCGATTACCTATTTTTTATGAATGAATATTTGCACTATTACTA
TTCAAAACTATTAAGATAGCAATCACATTCAATAGCCAAATACTATACCACCTGAGCGATGCAACGAAAT
GATCAATTTGAGCAAAAATGCTGCATATTTAGGACGGCATCATTATAGAAATGCTTCTTGCTGTGTACTT
TTCTCTCGTCTGGCAGCTGTTTCGCCGTTATTGTTAAAACCGGCTTAAGTTAGGTGTGTTTTCTACGACT
AGTGATGCCCCTACTAGAAGATGTGTGTTGCACAAATGTCCCTGAATAACCAATTTGAAGTGCAGATAGC
AGTAAACGTAAGCTAATATGAATATTATTTAACTGTAATGTTTTAATATCGCTGGACATTACTAATAAAC
CCACTATAAACACATGTACATATGTATGTTTTGGCATACAATGAGTAGTTGGGGAAAAAATGTGTAAAAG
CACCGTGACCATCACAGCATAAAGATAACCAGCTGAAGTATCGAATATGAGTAACCCCCAAATTGAATCA
CATGCCGCAACTGATAGGACCCATGGAAGTACACTCTTCATGGCGATATACAAGACACACACAAGCACGA
ACACCCAGTTGCGGAGGAAATTCTCCGTAAATGAAAACCCAATCGGCGAACAATTCATACCCATATATGG
TAAAAGTTTTGAACGCGACTTGAGAGCGGAGAGCATTGCGGCTGATAAGGTTTTAGCGCTAAGCGGGCTT
TATAAAACGGGCTGCGGGACCAGTTTTCATATCACTACCGTTTGAGTTCTTGTGCTGTGTGGATACTCCT
CCCGACACAAAGCCGCTCCATCAGCCAGCAGTCGTCTAATCCAGAGACCCCGGATCGGGGTACCAACATG
GTGAGCAAGGGCGAGGAGCTGTTCACCGGGGTGGTGCCCATCCTGGTCGAGCTGGACGGCGACGTAAACG
GCCACAAGTTCAGCGTGTCCGGCGAGGGCGAGGGCGATGCCACCTACGGCAAGCTGACCCTGAAGTTCAT
CTGCACCACCGGCAAGCTGCCCGTGCCCTGGCCCACCCTCGTGACCACCCTGACCTACGGCGTGCAGTGC
TTCAGCCGCTACCCCGACCACATGAAGCAGCACGACTTCTTCAAGTCCGCCATGCCCGAAGGCTACGTCC
AGGAGCGCACCATCTTCTTCAAGGACGACGGCAACTACAAGACCCGCGCCGAGGTGAAGTTCGAGGGCGA
CACCCTGGTGAACCGCATCGAGCTGAAGGGCATCGACTTCAAGGAGGACGGCAACATCCTGGGGCACAAG
CTGGAGTACAACTACAACAGCCACAACGTCTATATCATGGCCGACAAGCAGAAGAACGGCATCAAGGTGA
ACTTCAAGATCCGCCACAACATCGAGGACGGCAGCGTGCAGCTCGCCGACCACTACCAGCAGAACACCCC
CATCGGCGACGGCCCCGTGCTGCTGCCCGACAACCACTACCTGAGCACCCAGTCCGCCCTGAGCAAAGAC
CCCAACGAGAAGCGCGATCACATGGTCCTGCTGGAGTTCGTGACCGCCGCCGGGATCACTCTCGGCATGG
ACGAGCTGTACAAGCCAAGCTTGAATTCTGCAGATATCCAGCACAGTGGCGGCCGCATGCGTGAAGCCCT
TTTTTCCCAAGATGGCTGGGGCTGTCAGCATGTTAACCAGGATACTAATTGGGAAGTTCCCAGTTCGCCA
GAACCAGCCAATAAGGATGCACCCGGTCCACCAATGTGGAAGCCAAGCATTAACAATGGTACTGATCTTT
GGGAGTCCAATTTGAGAAACGGAGGTCAGCCGGCCGCACAGCAAGTTCCAAAGCCGTCGTGGGGTCATAC
ACCATCCTCTAACTTAGGTGGAACATGGGGTGAGGACGACGATGGCGCCGATAGTAGTAGTGTGTGGACT
GGAGGAGCTGTTAGCAACGCGGGATCCGGAGCTGCAGTGGGAGTAAACCAAGCCGGAGTTAATGTCGGTC
CAGGCGGTGTTGTTTCGTCTGGCGGACCTCAGTGGGGACAAGGTGTCGTTGGCGTCGGACTTGGATCAAC
TGGCGGAAATGGTTCCAGTAACATTACAGGCTCTTCGGGCGTTGCCACGGGAAGCAGTGGCAATTCAAGT
AATGCCGGAAATGGATGGGGCGATCCACGCGAGATTCGTCCACTGGGCGTCGGAGGATCGATGGACATCC
GTAACGTCGAGCACCGTGGAGGAAATGGATCAGGCGCCACATCCAGTGACCCGCGTGATATCCGTATGAT
TGACCCACGCGATCCAATCCGGGGCGACCCACGCGGCATTTCAGGACGCCTCAACGGTACGTCAGAGATG
TGGGGACACCACCCGCAGATGTCGCACAATCAACTGCAGGGAATTAATAAGATGGTCGGACAGAGCGTTG
CGACAGCTAGTACGAGCGTTGGCACGTCAGGATCCGGAATTGGACCAGGCGGACCGGGACCAAGCACGGT
TTCGGGAAACATTCCGACGCAATGGGGTCCAGCCCAGCCCGTTAGTGTCGGAGTTAGCGGACCGAAGGAT
ATGTCGAAGCAAATTAGCGGCTGGGAAGAGCCGTCGCCTCCCCCACAACGCCGTAGCATCCCAAATTATG
ACGACGGAACGTCCCTCTGGGGACAACAGACACGCGTCCCGGCCGCTAGTGGACATTGGAAGGATATGAC
AGACTCCATTGGACGCAGCAGCCACCTGATGCGCGGACAGAGTCAGACCGGCGGAATTGGCATTGCTGGA
GTTGGAAATAGCAATGTTCCAGTGGGAGCCAATCCAAGTAATCCTATAAGCAGTGTAGTTGGACCTCAAG
CCCGGATTCCATCTGTGGGCGGCGTACAACACAAACCAGACGGCGGCGCTATGTGGGTGCATTCCGGCAA
TGTAGGTGGCAGAAATAATGTTGCTGCTGTTACTACTTGGGGAGATGACACTCATAGCGTTAATGTCGGC
GCTCCCAGCAGTGGCAGTGTATCCAGCAACAATTGGGTTGATGACAAGTCCAACTCAACCTTGGCACAAA
ACTCTTGGAGCGACCCGGCCCCTGTTGGAGTTAGTTGGGGCAATAAGCAAAGCAAACCGCCAAGCAATAG
TGCTTCATCAGGTTGGAGCACTGCTGCGGGCGTGGTGGATGGGGTTGATCTAGGATCTGAGTGGAACACG
CACGGGGGGATTATTGGAAAATCTCAGCAACAACAAAAACTAGCGGGACTTAACGTGGGAATGGTGAACG
TAATTAACGCGGAGATCATTAAGCAAAGCAAGCAATACAGGATCCTTGTCGAGAACGGCTTTAAAAAGGA
AGATGTAGAGCGGGCATTAGTGATTGCTAATATGAACATCGAAGAGGCAGCCGATATGCTCCGTGCCAAC
TCATCCCTATCAATGGATGGTTGGCGTCGACATGATGAGTCCCTTGGATCTTATGCCGACCACAATAGTT
CAACAAGCAGCGGTGGATTTGCTGGTCGTTACCCGGTCAACAGTGGACAACCTTCAATGTCCTTTCCTCA
TAATAACCTTATGAATAACATGGGAGGTACCGCTGTTACTGGAGGTAACAACAATACAAACATGACAGCT
TTACAGGTGCAAAAGTATTTAAATCAAGGGCAACATGGTGTCGCTGTTGGACCGCAAGCCGTTGGTAATT
CTTCAGCAGTATCTGTCGGATTTGGTCAGAACACGTCTAACGCAGCAGTGGCAGGAGCAGCCTCTGCAAA
TATAGCAGCAAATACAAACAACCAACCGTCTGGTCAGCAAATTCGCATGCTAGGCCAGCAAATTCAGTTG
GCCATTCATAGTGGTTTCATATCTAGTCAGATATTGACTCAACCGCTAACTCAAACAACCCTTAACCTTT
TAAACCAACTTCTTAGCAATATTAAGCATCTCCAGGCTGCACAGCAATCCCTTACCCGCGGGGGAAATGT
CAATCCAATGGCAGTGAATGTGGCTATATCTAAATACAAGCAGCAAATCCAGAATTTACAGAACCAGATA
AGTGCACAACAGGCTGTGTATGTAAAACAGCAAAATATGCAACCAACTTCACAACAACAACAGCCCCAAC
AACAGCAACTTCCTTCTGTTCATCTAAGTAACTCAGGCAACGACTATTTAAGAGGTCACGATGCAATAAA
TAATTTGCAAAGCAACTTTTCTGAGCTCAATATTAATAAGCCAAGTGGATATCAAGGAGCGTCCAATCAA
CAATCCCGATTAAATCAGTGGAAGCTTCCAGTATTAGATAAGGAGATCAACTCTGACAGTACGGAATTTT
CTCGTGCCCCAGGTGCAACGAAACAAAATTTGACGGCCAACACAAGCAACATAAACTCTTTGGGTCTTCA
AAACGATAGTACATGGTCAACTGGACGCAGTATTGGTGACGGTTGGCCTGATCCCTCATCTGATAACGAG
AATAAAGACTGGTCTGTTGCTCAGCCAACTTCAGCAGCAACTGCTTACACTGATCTGGTCCAAGAGTTTG
AGCCAGGCAAGCCATGGAAGGGTTCACAGATCAAAAGCATAGAAGATGATCCCAGCATTACACCAGGAAG
CGTTGCTAGATCTCCATTGTCTATTAATTCGACGCCAAAAGATGCTGACATATTTGCCAATACCGGTAAA
AATTCACCGACTGATTTACCGCCACTAAGTTTATCGTCGTCTACATGGAGTTTTAATCCAAACCAAAATT
ATCCGAGTCACAGTTGGTCTGACAATAGTCAACAATGTACCGCCACTTCGGAGCTTTGGACAAGCCCGCT
AAATAAATCATCGTCTCGAGGTCCCCCGCCAGGATTGACTGCCAATTCAAATAAATCTGCAAATAGTAAT
GCGTCAACGCCAACAACTATTACCGGAGGTGCGAATGGATGGTTACAGCCTCGAAGTGGCGGTGTTCAAA
CCACAAACACTAATTGGACAGGTGGTAACACCACTTGGGGCTCCAGTTGGTTGCTTTTGAAAAATCTAAC
AGCACAGATTGATGGTCCTACTTTGCGTACACTGTGTATGCAGCATGGGCCCCTTGTCAGCTTTCACCCG
TATTTGAACCAAGGAATTGCCTTATGTAAATATACTACTCGTGAGGAGGCGAACAAGGCGCAAATGGCGT
TAAACAACTGTGTCCTCGCCAACACCACAATATTTGCTGAATCTCCCAGCGAGAACGAGGTGCAAAGCAT
TATGCAGCACTTACCACAAACTCCTTCCTCTACAAGCTCTAGTGGAACTAGTGGTGGCAACGTCGGAGGC
GTCGGCACTTCAGCCAATAATGCAAACAGTGGTTCTGCAGCTTGTCTGTCCGGAAACAATAGCGGCAACG
GAAACGGCAGCGCGAGCGGCGCCGGCAGCGGCAACAATGGCAACAGTAGCTGCAACAACAGTGCCGCCGG
GGGGGGCAGCAGCAGCAACAACACGATTACCACTGTAGCAAATTCGAATCTTGTTGGTTCTAGTGGCTCT
GTCTCAAATTCCTCTGGCGTTACTGCTAACTCTAGTACTGTTTCTGTAGTTAGTTGTACAGCGAGTGGGA
ATTCCATAAATGGGGCAGGTACTGCAAACAGTTCTGGTTCAAAGAGTAGTGCAAACAATTTAGCTAGCGG
CCAGTCTAGCGCTTCTAACTTAACTAATAGCACCAATTCAACATGGCGACAAACTAGCCAAAACCAAGCT
CTTCAAAGTCAAAGCAGGCCATCAGGCAGAGAAGCTGACTTTGATTATATATCTCTCGTTTATTCCATTG
TTGATGATTAATCTAGAGGGCCCGCGGTTCGAAGGTAAGCCTATCCCTAACCCTCTCCTCGGTCTCGATT
CTACGCGTACCGGTCATCATCACCATCACCATTGAGTTTAAACCCGCTGATCAGCCTCGACTGTGCCTTC
TAAGGCCTGAGCTCGCTGATCAGCCTCGATCGAGGATCCAGACATGATAAGATACATTGATGAGTTTGGA
CAAACCACAACTAGAATGCAGTGAAAAAAATGCTTTATTTGTGAAATTTGTGATGCTATTGCTTTATTTG
TAACCATTATAAGCTGCAATAAACAAGTTAACAACAACAATTGCATTCATTTTATGTTTCAGGTTCAGGG
GGAGGTGTGGGAGGTTTTTTAAAGCAAGTAAAACCTCTACAAATGTGGTATGGCTGATTATGATCAGTCG
ACCGATGCCCTTGAGAGCCTTCAACCCAGTCAGCTCCTTCCGGTGGGCGCGGGGCATGACTATCGTCGCC
GCACTTATGACTGTCTTCTTTATCATGCAACTCGTAGGACAGGTGCCGGCAGCGCTCTGGGTCATTTTCG
GCGAGGACCGCTTTCGCTGGAGCGCGACGATGATCGGCCTGTCGCTTGCGGTATTCGGAATCTTGCACGC
CCTCGCTCAAGCCTTCGTCACTGGTCCCGCCACCAAACGTTTCGGCGAGAAGCAGGCCATTATCGCCGGC
ATGGCGGCCGACGCGCTGGGCTACGTCTTGCTGGCGTTCGCGACGCGAGGCTGGATGGCCTTCCCCATTA
TGATTCTTCTCGCTTCCGGCGGCATCGGGATGCCCGCGTTGCAGGCCATGCTGTCCAGGCAGGTAGATGA
CGACCATCAGGGACAGCTTCAAGGATCGCTCGCGGCTCTTACCAGCCAGCAAAAGGCCAGGAACCGTAAA
AAGGCCGCGTTGCTGGCGTTTTTCCATAGGCTCCGCCCCCCTGACGAGCATCACAAAAATCGACGCTCAA
GTCAGAGGTGGCGAAACCCGACAGGACTATAAAGATACCAGGCGTTTCCCCCTGGAAGCTCCCTCGTGCG
CTCTCCTGTTCCGACCCTGCCGCTTACCGGATACCTGTCCGCCTTTCTCCCTTCGGGAAGCGTGGCGCTT
TCTCAATGCTCACGCTGTAGGTATCTCAGTTCGGTGTAGGTCGTTCGCTCCAAGCTGGGCTGTGTGCACG
AACCCCCCGTTCAGCCCGACCGCTGCGCCTTATCCGGTAACTATCGTCTTGAGTCCAACCCGGTAAGACA
CGACTTATCGCCACTGGCAGCAGCCACTGGTAACAGGATTAGCAGAGCGAGGTATGTAGGCGGTGCTACA
GAGTTCTTGAAGTGGTGGCCTAACTACGGCTACACTAGAAGGACAGTATTTGGTATCTGCGCTCTGCTGA
AGCCAGTTACCTTCGGAAAAAGAGTTGGTAGCTCTTGATCCGGCAAACAAACCACCGCTGGTAGCGGTGG
TTTTTTTGTTTGCAAGCAGCAGATTACGCGCAGAAAAAAAGGATCTCAAGAAGATCCTTTGATCTTTTCT
ACGGGGTCTGACGCTCAGTGGAACGAAAACTCACGTTAAGGGATTTTGGTCATGAGATTATCAAAAAGGA
TCTTCACCTAGATCCTTTTAAATTAAAAATGAAGTTTTAAATCAATCTAAAGTATATATGAGTAAACTTG
GTCTGACAGTTACCAATGCTTAATCAGTGAGGCACCTATCTCAGCGATCTGTCTATTTCGTTCATCCATA
GTTGCCTGACTCCCCGTCGTGTAGATAACTACGATACGGGAGGGCTTACCATCTGGCCCCAGTGCTGCAA
TGATACCGCGAGACCCACGCTCACCGGCTCCAGATTTATCAGCAATAAACCAGCCAGCCGGAAGGGCCGA
GCGCAGAAGTGGTCCTGCAACTTTATCCGCCTCCATCCAGTCTATTAATTGTTGCCGGGAAGCTAGAGTA
AGTAGTTCGCCAGTTAATAGTTTGCGCAACGTTGTTGCCATTGCTGCAGGCATCGTGGTGTCACGCTCGT
CGTTTGGTATGGCTTCATTCAGCTCCGGTTCCCAACGATCAAGGCGAGTTACATGATCCCCCATGTTGTG
CAAAAAAGCGGTTAGCTCCTTCGGTCCTCCGATCGTTGTCAGAAGTAAGTTGGCCGCAGTGTTATCACTC
ATGGTTATGGCAGCACTGCATAATTCTCTTACTGTCATGCCATCCGTAAGATGCTTTTCTGTGACTGGTG
AGTACTCAACCAAGTCATTCTGAGAATAGTGTATGCGGCGACCGAGTTGCTCTTGCCCGGCGTCAACACG
GGATAATACCGCGCCACATAGCAGAACTTTAAAAGTGCTCATCATTGGAAAACGTTCTTCGGGGCGAAAA
CTCTCAAGGATCTTACCGCTGTTGAGATCCAGTTCGATGTAACCCACTCGTGCACCCAACTGATCTTCAG
CATCTTTTACTTTCACCAGCGTTTCTGGGTGAGCAAAAACAGGAAGGCAAAATGCCGCAAAAAAGGGAAT
AAGGGCGACACGGAAATGTTGAATACTCATACTCTTCCTTTTTCAATATTATTGAAGCATTTATCAGGGT
TATTGTCTCATGAGCGGATACATATTTGAATGTATTTAGAAAAATAAACAAATAGGGGTTCCGCGCACAT
TTCCCCGAAAAGTGCCACCTGACGTCTAAGAAACCATTATTATCATGACATTAACCTATAAAAATAGGCG
TATCACGAGGCCCTTTCGT
